>Addgene plasmid #36101 | YFP Gamma 1 | depositor partial sequence | sequence record 44777 | YFP Gamma 1 sequence 5428 bps
GACGGATCGGGAGATCTCCCGATCCCCTATGGTGCACTCTCAGTACAATCTGCTCTGATGCCGCATAGTT
AAGCCAGTATCTGCTCCCTGCTTGTGTGTTGGAGGTCGCTGAGTAGTGCGCGAGCAAAATTTAAGCTACA
ACAAGGCAAGGCTTGACCGACAATTGCATGAAGAATCTGCTTAGGGTTAGGCGTTTTGCGCTGCTTCGCG
ATGTACGGGCCAGATATACGCGTTGACATTGATTATTGACTAGTTATTAATAGTAATCAATTACGGGGTC
ATTAGTTCATAGCCCATATATGGAGTTCCGCGTTACATAACTTACGGTAAATGGCCCGCCTGGCTGACCG
CCCAACGACCCCCGCCCATTGACGTCAATAATGACGTATGTTCCCATAGTAACGCCAATAGGGACTTTCC
ATTGACGTCAATGGGTGGAGTATTTACGGTAAACTGCCCACTTGGCAGTACATCAAGTGTATCATATGCC
AAGTACGCCCCCTATTGACGTCAATGACGGTAAATGGCCCGCCTGGCATTATGCCCAGTACATGACCTTA
TGGGACTTTCCTACTTGGCAGTACATCTACGTATTAGTCATCGCTATTACCATGGTGATGCGGTTTTGGC
AGTACATCAATGGGCGTGGATAGCGGTTTGACTCACGGGGATTTCCAAGTCTCCACCCCATTGACGTCAA
TGGGAGTTTGTTTTGGCACCAAAATCAACGGGACTTTCCAAAATGTCGTAACAACTCCGCCCCATTGACG
CAAATGGGCGGTAGGCGTGTACGGTGGGAGGTCTATATAAGCAGAGCTCTCTGGCTAACTAGAGAACCCA
CTGCTTACTGGCTTATCGAAATTAATACGACTCACTATAGGGAGACCCAAGCTGGCTAGCGTTTAAACTT
AAGCTTGGTACCGAGCTCGGATCCACTAGTCCAGTGTGGTGGAATTCTGCAGATATCCAGCACAGTGGCG
GCCGCTCGAGTCTAGAGGGCCCGTTTAAACCCGCTGATCAGCCTCGACTGTGCCTTCTAGTTGCCAGCCA
TCTGTTGTTTGCCCCTCCCCCGTGCCTTCCTTGACCCTGGAAGGTGCCACTCCCACTGTCCTTTCCTAAT
AAAATGAGGAAATTGCATCGCATTGTCTGAGTAGGTGTCATTCTATTCTGGGGGGTGGGGTGGGGCAGGA
CAGCAAGGGGGAGGATTGGGAAGACAATAGCAGGCATGCTGGGGATGCGGTGGGCTCTATGGCTTCTGAG
GCGGAAAGAACCAGCTGGGGCTCTAGGGGGTATCCCC
[124 nt withheld, positions 1298-1421]
C
[91 nt withheld, positions 1423-1513]
A
[49 nt withheld, positions 1515-1563]
CCTTTGACGTTGGAGTCCACGTTCTTT
[37 nt withheld, positions 1591-1627]
ACCCTATCTCGGTCTATTCTTTTGATTTATAAGGGATTTTGCCGATTTCGGCCTATTGGTTAAAAAATGA
GCTGATTTAACAAAAATTTAACGCGAATTAATTCTGTGGAATGTGTGTCAGTTAGGGTGTGGAAAGTCCC
CAGGCTCCCCAGCAGGCAGAAGTATGCAAAGCATGCATCTCAATTAGTCAGCAACCAGGTGTGGAAAGTC
CCCAGGCTCCCCAGCAGGCAGAAGTATGCAAAGCATGCATCTCAATTAGTCAGCAACCATAGTCCCGCCC
CTAACTCCGCCCATCCCGCCCCTAACTCCGCCCAGTTCCGCCCATTCTCCGCCCCATGGCTGACTAATTT
TTTTTATTTATGCAGAGGCCGAGGCCGCCTCTGCCTCTGAGCTATTCCAGAAGTAGTGAGGAGGCTTTTT
TGGAGGCCTAGGCTTTTGCAAAAAGCTCCCGGGAGCTTGTATATCCATTTTCGGATCTGATCAAGAGACA
GGATGAGGATCGTTTCGCATGATTGAACAAGATGGATTGCACGCAGGTTCTCCGGCCGCTTGGGTGGAGA
GGCTATTCGGCTATGACTGGGCACAACAGACAATCGGCTGCTCTGATGCCGCCGTGTTCCGGCTGTCAGC
GCAGGGGCGCCCGGTTCTTTTTGTCAAGACCGACCTGTCCGGTGCCCTGAATGAACTGCAGGACGAGGCA
GCGCGGCTATCGTGGCTGGCCACGACGGGCGTTCCTTGCGCAGCTGTGCTCGACGTTGTCACTGAAGCGG
GAAGGGACTGGCTGCTATTGGGCGAAGTGCCGGGGCAGGATCTCCTGTCATCTCACCTTGCTCCTGCCGA
GAAAGTATCCATCATGGCTGATGCAATGCGGCGGCTGCATACGCTTGATCCGGCTACCTGCCCATTCGAC
CACCAAGCGAAACATCGCATCGAGCGAGCACGTACTCGGATGGAAGCCGGTCTTGTCGATCAGGATGATC
TGGACGAAGAGCATCAGGGGCTCGCGCCAGCCGAACTGTTCGCCAGGCTCAAGGCGCGCATGCCCGACGG
CGAGGATCTCGTCGTGACCCATGGCGATGCCTGCTTGCCGAATATCATGGTGGAAAATGGCCGCTTTTCT
GGATTCATCGACTGTGGCCGGCTGGGTGTGGCGGACCGCTATCAGGACATAGCGTTGGCTACCCGTGATA
TTGCTGAAGAGCTTGGCGGCGAATGGGCTGACCGCTTCCTCGTGCTTTACGGTATCGCCGCTCCCGATTC
GCAGCGCATCGCCTTCTATCGCCTTCTTGACGAGTTCTTCTGAGCGGGACTCTGGGGTTCGAAATGACCG
ACCAAGCGACGCCCAACCTGCCATCACGAGATTTCGATTCCACCGCCGCCTTCTATGAAAGGTTGGGCTT
CGGAATCGTTTTCCGGGACGCCGGCTGGATGATCCTCCAGCGCGGGGATCTCATGCTGGAGTTCTTCGCC
CACCCCAACTTGTTTATTGCAGCTTATAATGGTTACAAATAAAGCAATAGCATCACAAATTTCACAAATA
AAGCATTTTTTTCACTGCATTCTAGTTGTGGTTTGTCCAAACTCATCAATGTATCTTATCATGTCTGTAT
ACCGTCGACCTCTAGCTAGAGCTTGGCGTAATCATGGTCATAGCTGTTTCCTGTGTGAAATTGTTATCCG
CTCACAATTCCACACAACATACGAGCCGGAAGCATAAAGTGTAAAGCCTGGGGTGCCTAATGAGTGAGCT
AACTCACATTAATTGCGTTGCGCTCACTGCCCGCTTTCCAGTCGGGAAACCTGTCGTGCCAGCTGCATTA
ATGAATCGGCCAACGCGCGGGGAGAGGCGGTTTGCGTATTGGGCGCTCTTCCGCTTCCTCGCTCACTGAC
TCGCTGCGCTCGGTCGTTCGGCTGCGGCGAGCGGTATCAGCTCACTCAAAGGCGGTAATACGGTTATCCA
CAGAATCAGGGGATAACGCAGGAAAGAACATGTGAGCAAAAGGCCAGCAAAAGGCCAGGAACCGTAAAAA
GGCCGCGTTGCTGGCGTTTTTCCATAGGCTCCGCCCCCCTGACGAGCATCACAAAAATCGACGCTCAAGT
CAGAGGTGGCGAAACCCGACAGGACTATAAAGATACCAGGCGTTTCCCCCTGGAAGCTCCCTCGTGCGCT
CTCCTGTTCCGACCCTGCCGCTTACCGGATACCTGTCCGCCTTTCTCCCTTCGGGAAGCGTGGCGCTTTC
TCATAGCTCACGCTGTAGGTATCTCAGTTCGGTGTAGGTCGTTCGCTCCAAGCTGGGCTGTGTGCACGAA
CCCCCCGTTCAGCCCGACCGCTGCGCCTTATCCGGTAACTATCGTCTTGAGTCCAACCCGGTAAGACACG
ACTTATCGCCACTGGCAGCAGCCACTGGTAACAGGATTAGCAGAGCGAGGTATGTAGGCGGTGCTACAGA
GTTCTTGAAGTGGTGGCCTAACTACGGCTACACTAGAAGAACAGTATTTGGTATCTGCGCTCTGCTGAAG
CCAGTTACCTTCGGAAAAAGAGTTGGTAGCTCTTGATCCGGCAAACAAACCACCGCTGGTAGCGGTTTTT
TTGTTTGCAAGCAGCAGATTACGCGCAGAAAAAAAGGATCTCAAGAAGATCCTTTGATCTTTTCTACGGG
GTCTGACGCTCAGTGGAACGAAAACTCACGTTAAGGGATTTTGGTCATGAGATTATCAAAAAGGATCTTC
ACCTAGATCCTTTTAAATTAAAAATGAAGTTTTAAATCAATCTAAAGTATATATGAGTAAACTTGGTCTG
ACAGTTACCAATGCTTAATCAGTGAGGCACCTATCTCAGCGATCTGTCTATTTCGTTCATCCATAGTTGC
CTGACTCCCCGTCGTGTAGATAACTACGATACGGGAGGGCTTACCATCTGGCCCCAGTGCTGCAATGATA
CCGCGAGACCCACGCTCACCGGCTCCAGATTTATCAGCAATAAACCAGCCAGCCGGAAGGGCCGAGCGCA
GAAGTGGTCCTGCAACTTTATCCGCCTCCATCCAGTCTATTAATTGTTGCCGGGAAGCTAGAGTAAGTAG
TTCGCCAGTTAATAGTTTGCGCAACGTTGTTGCCATTGCTACAGGCATCGTGGTGTCACGCTCGTCGTTT
GGTATGGCTTCATTCAGCTCCGGTTCCCAACGATCAAGGCGAGTTACATGATCCCCCATGTTGTGCAAAA
AAGCGGTTAGCTCCTTCGGTCCTCCGATCGTTGTCAGAAGTAAGTTGGCCGCAGTGTTATCACTCATGGT
TATGGCAGCACTGCATAATTCTCTTACTGTCATGCCATCCGTAAGATGCTTTTCTGTGACTGGTGAGTAC
TCAACCAAGTCATTCTGAGAATAGTGTATGCGGCGACCGAGTTGCTCTTGCCCGGCGTCAATACGGGATA
ATACCGCGCCACATAGCAGAACTTTAAAAGTGCTCATCATTGGAAAACGTTCTTCGGGGCGAAAACTCTC
AAGGATCTTACCGCTGTTGAGATCCAGTTCGATGTAACCCACTCGTGCACCCAACTGATCTTCAGCATCT
TTTACTTTCACCAGCGTTTCTGGGTGAGCAAAAACAGGAAGGCAAAATGCCGCAAAAAAGGGAATAAGGG
CGACACGGAAATGTTGAATACTCATACTCTTCCTTTTTCAATATTATTGAAGCATTTATCAGGGTTATTG
TCTCATGAGCGGATACATATTTGAATGTATTTAGAAAAATAAACAAATAGGGGTTCCGCGCACATTTCCC
CGAAAAGTGCCACCTGACGTC
