>Addgene plasmid #36101 | YFP Gamma 1 | addgene partial sequence | sequence record 46060 | BGH-Rev 5'-TAGAAGGCACAGTCGAGG-3'
CTAGACTCGAGCGGCCGCCACTGTGCTGGATCGGGAATTCTTATGAAATCACACAGCCTCCTTTGAGCTC
CTTGAAGGGATTTTTGTCCTCTGGGATACCCTTTACTAATGGATCCTCCCCAGATCTTTCTTCAACATAA
TCCCTGAATTCTTCACAACATTTGGACACCAGCATTCTTTCCAGCGTCACTTCTTTCTTGAGCTGGTCGA
CTTCCATCTTCAATTTGTCCTTTTCTGTCAGGTCCTCAATATTGATCACTGGGTGATGGTGATGGTGATG
CATACTAGTTTTGTATAGTTCATCCATGCCATGTGTAATCCCAGCAGCTGTTACAAACTCAAGAAGGACC
ATGTGGTCTCTCTTTTCGTTGGGATCTTTCGAAAGCTTAGATTGATAGGACAGGTAATGGTTGTCTGGTA
AAAGGACAGGGCCATCGCCAATTGGAGTATTTTGTTGATAATGGTCTGCTAGTTGAACGCTTCCATCTTC
AATGTTGTGTCTAATTTTGAAGTTAACTTTGATTCCATTCTTTTGTTTGTCTGCCATGATGTATACATTG
TGTGAGTTATAGTTGTACTCCAATTTGTGTCCAAGAATGTTTCCATCTTCTTTAAAATCAATACCTTTTA
ACTCGATTCTATTAACAAGGGTATCACCTTCAAACTTGACTTCAGCACGTGTCTTGTAGTTCCCGTCATC
TTTGAAAAATATAGTTCTTTCCTGTACATAACCTTCGGGCATGGCACTCTTGAAAAAGTCATGCTGTTTC
ATATGATCTGGGTATCTTGCAAAGCACATAAGACCATAACCGAAAGTAGTGACAAGTGTTGGCCATGGAA
CAGGTAGTTTTCCAGTAGTGCAAATAAATTTAAGGGTAAGTTTTCCGTATGTTGCATCACCTTCACCCTC
TCCACTGACAGAAAATTTGTGCCCATTAACATCACCATCTAATTCAACAAGAATTGGGACAACTCCAGTG
AAAAGTTCTTCTCCTTTACTCATGGATCCGAGCTCGGTACCAAGCTT
