[The description below was written by a language model from this plasmid's Addgene catalogue record.]
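Description:
YFP Gamma 1 is a mammalian expression plasmid built on the pcDNA3.1 backbone, with a recorded total size of about 6.4 kb. It is maintained in E. coli as a high-copy plasmid under ampicillin selection. It also carries a neomycin resistance marker, so transfected mammalian cells can be selected with G418 when stable lines are wanted. No feature table accompanies the record. Details such as the origins of replication and the polyadenylation signal are therefore not listed explicitly, although the use of T7 and BGH reverse sequencing primers fits the standard pcDNA3.1 expression cassette.

The payload is the bovine G protein gamma 1 subunit (GNGT1), a short insert of about 210 bp cloned between SpeI and EcoRI sites, both of which are retained. It is expressed from the CMV promoter as a fusion with yellow fluorescent protein at its N terminus. The YFP coding sequence is recorded as part of the backbone rather than the insert. An N-terminal tag leaves the gamma subunit's C terminus free. This matters because G protein gamma subunits are generally lipid-modified at a C-terminal motif that mediates membrane attachment.

The associated publication examines G protein beta-gamma complexes that move reversibly from the plasma membrane to endomembranes when receptors are activated. This indicates that the construct serves as a live-cell imaging reporter for the subcellular location and receptor-triggered movement of gamma 1-containing complexes, probably for comparison with other fluorescently tagged gamma subunit family members.
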