Addgene plasmid #36101: YFP Gamma 1
Depositing lab: Narasimhan Gautam. Depositing organization: Washington University in Saint Louis. Publication: A family of G protein betagamma subunits translocate reversibly from the plasma membrane to endomembranes on receptor activation. Saini DK, Kalyanaraman V, Chisari M, Gautam N. J Biol Chem. 2007 Aug 17;282(33):24099-108. Epub 2007 Jun 20. 10.1074/jbc.M701191200 PubMed 17581822.
Backbone
  Vector backbone: pcDNA3.1
  Backbone manufacturer: Invitrogen
  Backbone size w/o insert (bp): 5428
  Total vector size (bp): 6370
  Vector type: Mammalian Expression
  Selectable markers: Neomycin (select with G418)
Growth in bacteria
  Bacterial resistance: Ampicillin, 100 μg/mL
  Growth temperature: 37°C
  Growth strain: DH5alpha
  Copy number: High Copy
Gene/Insert
  Gene/Insert name: G protein subunit Gamma 1
  Species: B. taurus (bovine)
  Insert size (bp): 210
  Entrez Gene: GNGT1
  Promoter: cmv
  Tag / fusion protein: YFP (N terminal on backbone)
  Cloning method: Restriction Enzyme; 5′ cloning site SpeI (not destroyed); 3′ cloning site EcoR1 (not destroyed)
  Sequencing primers: 5′ T7 primer; 3′ BGH reverse primer
Terms and licenses: Academic/Nonprofit Terms; Industry Terms: Not Available to Industry
How to cite: YFP Gamma 1 was a gift from Narasimhan Gautam (Addgene plasmid # 36101 ; http://n2t.net/addgene:36101 ; RRID:Addgene_36101)
